Addgene plasmid #74986: pXPR_BRD003 sgKEAP1-2
Purpose: sgKEAP1-2, puromycin selection
Depositing lab: William Hahn. Depositing organization: Dana-Farber Cancer Institute. Publication: KEAP1 loss modulates sensitivity to kinase targeted therapy in lung cancer. Krall EB, Wang B, Munoz DM, Ilic N, Raghavan S, Niederst MJ, Yu K, Ruddy DA, Aguirre AJ, Kim JW, Redig AJ, Gainor JF, Williams JA, Asara JM, Doench JG, Janne PA, Shaw AT, McDonald Iii RE, Engelman JA, Stegmeier F, Schlabach MR, Hahn WC. Elife. 2017 Feb 1;6:e18970. doi: 10.7554/eLife.18970. PubMed 28145866.
Backbone
  Vector backbone: pXPR_BRD003
  Backbone manufacturer: Broad Institute - Genetic Perturbation Platform
  Backbone size w/o insert (bp): 8318
  Total vector size (bp): 8322
  Vector type: Mammalian Expression, CRISPR
  Selectable markers: Puromycin
Growth in bacteria
  Bacterial resistance: Ampicillin, 100 μg/mL
  Growth temperature: 37°C
  Growth strain: NEB Stable
  Copy number: High Copy
Gene/Insert
  Gene/Insert name: KEAP1
  gRNA/shRNA sequence: TGTGTCCTCCACGTCATGAA
  Cloning method: Restriction Enzyme; 5′ cloning site AgeI (unknown if destroyed); 3′ cloning site EcoRI (unknown if destroyed)
  Sequencing primers: 5′ GTATGTCTGTTGCTATTATGTCTACTATTCTTTCC
Terms and licenses: Academic/Nonprofit Terms; Industry Terms: Not Available to Industry
How to cite: pXPR_BRD003 sgKEAP1-2 was a gift from William Hahn (Addgene plasmid # 74986 ; http://n2t.net/addgene:74986 ; RRID:Addgene_74986)
