[The description below was written by a language model from this plasmid's Addgene catalogue record and pLannotate feature annotations shown in this document.]
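Description:
pXPR_BRD003 sgKEAP1-2 is a third-generation, self-inactivating HIV-1-based lentiviral plasmid that delivers a single guide RNA against KEAP1, built on the pXPR_BRD003 guide-only backbone from the Broad Institute Genetic Perturbation Platform. The catalogue lists it as a mammalian expression/CRISPR vector of about 8.3 kb. It is propagated in E. coli through a high-copy ColE1/pUC-type origin with ampicillin selection (β-lactamase), and it also carries an f1 origin and leftover lac/T7/T3 cloning-vector elements. The record lists a recombination-deficient strain for growth, which is usual for plasmids carrying LTR repeats.

The viral genome is transcribed from a chimeric RSV promoter/truncated 5' LTR, followed by the Ψ packaging signal with a partial gag region, the RRE for Rev-dependent export, and a cPPT/CTS. It ends in a ΔU3 3' LTR with an SV40 poly(A) signal and SV40 origin downstream. Within this frame, a human U6 Pol III promoter sits about 29 nt upstream of the S. pyogenes Cas9 guide scaffold across the plasmid's numbering origin, a gap consistent with the 20-nt KEAP1 spacer. A separate cassette uses the EF-1α core promoter with intron A to express puromycin N-acetyltransferase, stabilised by a WPRE, so that transduced cells can be selected with puromycin.

No Cas9 coding sequence is annotated, so the nuclease must be supplied separately, for example in cells already expressing Cas9. The species of the KEAP1 target is not stated. The associated study examined how KEAP1 loss alters sensitivity to kinase-targeted therapy in lung cancer, and the "-2" in the name suggests this is one of several KEAP1 guides.
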