Features (pLannotate 1.2.2; 29 found; start..end, strand, type, name):
      1..76      +  misc_RNA       gRNA scaffold: guide RNA scaffold for the Streptococcus pyogenes CRISPR/Cas9 system
    132..249     +  misc_feature   cPPT/CTS: central polypurine tract and central termination sequence of HIV-1
    315..381     +  CDS            small t antigen (fragment): SV40 (simian virus 40) small t antigen
    407..618     +  promoter       EF-1α core promoter: core promoter for human elongation factor EF-1α
    619..1557    +  intron         EF-1α intron A: intron upstream of the start codon of human EF-1α
   1579..2178    +  CDS            PuroR (fragment): puromycin N-acetyltransferase; pac from Streptomyces; confers resistance to puromycin
   2194..2782    +  misc_feature   WPRE: woodchuck hepatitis virus posttranscriptional regulatory element
   2833..2852    +  misc_feature   cPPT/CTS (fragment): central polypurine tract and central termination sequence of HIV-1
   2854..3087    +  LTR            3' LTR (ΔU3): self-inactivating 3' long terminal repeat (LTR) from HIV-1
   3165..3286    +  polyA_signal   SV40 poly(A) signal: SV40 polyadenylation signal
   3326..3461    +  rep_origin     SV40 ori: SV40 origin of replication
   3482..3500    -  promoter       T7 promoter: promoter for bacteriophage T7 RNA polymerase
   3508..3663    +  CDS            lacZα (fragment): LacZα fragment of β-galactosidase; lacZ fragment
   3668..4096    +  rep_origin     f1 ori (sequence partly withheld): f1 bacteriophage origin of replication; arrow indicates direction of (+) strand synthesis
   4149..4253    +  promoter       AmpR promoter: bla
   4254..5114    +  CDS            AmpR: β-lactamase; bla; confers resistance to ampicillin, carbenicillin, and related antibiotics
   5285..5873    +  rep_origin     ori: high-copy-number ColE1/pMB1/pBR322/pUC origin of replication
   6056..6148    +  CDS            lacI (fragment): lac repressor; lacI; The lac repressor binds to the lac operator to inhibit transcription in E. coli. This inhibition can be relieved by adding lactose or isopropyl-β-D-thiogalactopyranoside (IPTG).
   6161..6182    +  protein_bind   CAP binding site: CAP binding activates transcription in the presence of cAMP. E. coli catabolite activator protein
   6197..6227    +  promoter       lac promoter: promoter for the E. coli lac operon
   6235..6251    +  protein_bind   lac operator: The lac repressor binds to the lac operator to inhibit transcription in E. coli. This inhibition can be relieved by adding lactose or isopropyl-β-D-thiogalactopyranoside (IPTG). lac repressor encoded by lacI
   6296..6314    +  promoter       T3 promoter: promoter for bacteriophage T3 RNA polymerase
   6342..6568    +  promoter       RSV promoter: Rous sarcoma virus enhancer/promoter
   6569..6749    +  LTR            5' LTR (truncated): truncated 5' long terminal repeat (LTR) from HIV-1
   6796..6921    +  misc_feature   HIV-1 Ψ: packaging signal of human immunodeficiency virus type 1
   6905..7268    +  CDS            HIV-1 gag (fragment): gag protein from human immunodeficiency virus 1; gag
   7414..7647    +  misc_feature   RRE: The Rev response element (RRE) of HIV-1 allows for Rev-dependent mRNA export from the nucleus to the cytoplasm.
   8024..8050    +  CDS            Rev (fragment): human immunodeficiency virus 1 (HIV-1) Rev protein; rev; enhances nuclear export of unspliced and incompletely spliced viral mRNAs
   8054..8294    +  promoter       U6 promoter: RNA polymerase III promoter for human U6 snRNA
>Addgene plasmid #74986 | pXPR_BRD003 sgKEAP1-2 | depositor full sequence | sequence record 141838 | pXPR_BRD003 sgKEAP1-2 sequence 8323 bps
GTTTTAGAGCTAGAAATAGCAAGTTAAAATAAGGCTAGTCCGTTATCAACTTGAAAAAGTGGCACCGAGT
CGGTGCTTTTTTAAGCTTGGCGTAACTAGATCTTGAGACAAATGGCAGTATTCATCCACAATTTTAAAAG
AAAAGGGGGGATTGGGGGGTACAGTGCAGGGGAAAGAATAGTAGACATAATAGCAACAGACATACAAACT
AAAGAATTACAAAAACAAATTACAAAAATTCAAAATTTTCGGGTTTATTACAGGGACAGCAGAGATCCAC
TTTGGCGCCGGCTCGAGGGGGCCCGGGTGCAAAGATGGATAAAGTTTTAAACAGAGAGGAATCTTTGCAG
CTAATGGACCTTCTAGGTCTTGAAAGGAGTGGGAATTGGCTCCGGTGCCCGTCAGTGGGCAGAGCGCACA
TCGCCCACAGTCCCCGAGAAGTTGGGGGGAGGGGTCGGCAATTGATCCGGTGCCTAGAGAAGGTGGCGCG
GGGTAAACTGGGAAAGTGATGTCGTGTACTGGCTCCGCCTTTTTCCCGAGGGTGGGGGAGAACCGTATAT
AAGTGCAGTAGTCGCCGTGAACGTTCTTTTTCGCAACGGGTTTGCCGCCAGAACACAGGTAAGTGCCGTG
TGTGGTTCCCGCGGGCCTGGCCTCTTTACGGGTTATGGCCCTTGCGTGCCTTGAATTACTTCCACCTGGC
TGCAGTACGTGATTCTTGATCCCGAGCTTCGGGTTGGAAGTGGGTGGGAGAGTTCGAGGCCTTGCGCTTA
AGGAGCCCCTTCGCCTCGTGCTTGAGTTGAGGCCTGGCCTGGGCGCTGGGGCCGCCGCGTGCGAATCTGG
TGGCACCTTCGCGCCTGTCTCGCTGCTTTCGATAAGTCTCTAGCCATTTAAAATTTTTGATGACCTGCTG
CGACGCTTTTTTTCTGGCAAGATAGTCTTGTAAATGCGGGCCAAGATCTGCACACTGGTATTTCGGTTTT
TGGGGCCGCGGGCGGCGACGGGGCCCGTGCGTCCCAGCGCACATGTTCGGCGAGGCGGGGCCTGCGAGCG
CGGCCACCGAGAATCGGACGGGGGTAGTCTCAAGCTGGCCGGCCTGCTCTGGTGCCTGGCCTCGCGCCGC
CGTGTATCGCCCCGCCCTGGGCGGCAAGGCTGGCCCGGTCGGCACCAGTTGCGTGAGCGGAAAGATGGCC
GCTTCCCGGCCCTGCTGCAGGGAGCTCAAAATGGAGGACGCGGCGCTCGGGAGAGCGGGCGGGTGAGTCA
CCCACACAAAGGAAAAGGGCCTTTCCGTCCTCAGCCGTCGCTTCATGTGACTCCACGGAGTACCGGGCGC
CGTCCAGGCACCTCGATTAGTTCTCGAGCTTTTGGAGTACGTCGTCTTTAGGTTGGGGGGAGGGGTTTTA
TGCGATGGAGTTTCCCCACACTGAGTGGGTGGAGACTGAAGTTAGGCCAGCTTGGCACTTGATGTAATTC
TCCTTGGAATTTGCCCTTTTTGAGTTTGGATCTTGGTTCATTCTCAAGCCTCAGACAGTGGTTCAAAGTT
TTTTTCTTCCATTTCAGGTGTCGTGACGTACGGCCACCATGACCGAGTACAAGCCCACGGTGCGCCTCGC
CACCCGCGACGACGTCCCCAGGGCCGTACGCACCCTCGCCGCCGCGTTCGCCGACTACCCCGCCACGCGC
CACACCGTCGATCCGGACCGCCACATCGAGCGGGTCACCGAGCTGCAAGAACTCTTCCTCACGCGCGTCG
GGCTCGACATCGGCAAGGTGTGGGTCGCGGACGACGGCGCCGCCGTGGCGGTCTGGACCACGCCGGAGAG
CGTCGAAGCGGGGGCGGTGTTCGCCGAGATCGGCCCGCGCATGGCCGAGTTGAGCGGTTCCCGGCTGGCC
GCGCAGCAACAGATGGAAGGCCTCCTGGCGCCGCACCGGCCCAAGGAGCCCGCGTGGTTCCTGGCCACCG
TCGGAGTCTCGCCCGACCACCAGGGCAAGGGTCTGGGCAGCGCCGTCGTGCTCCCCGGAGTGGAGGCGGC
CGAGCGCGCCGGGGTGCCCGCCTTCCTGGAGACCTCCGCGCCCCGCAACCTCCCCTTCTACGAGCGGCTC
GGCTTCACCGTCACCGCCGACGTCGAGGTGCCCGAAGGACCGCGCACCTGGTGCATGACCCGCAAGCCCG
GTGCCTGAACGCGTTAAGTCGACAATCAACCTCTGGATTACAAAATTTGTGAAAGATTGACTGGTATTCT
TAACTATGTTGCTCCTTTTACGCTATGTGGATACGCTGCTTTAATGCCTTTGTATCATGCTATTGCTTCC
CGTATGGCTTTCATTTTCTCCTCCTTGTATAAATCCTGGTTGCTGTCTCTTTATGAGGAGTTGTGGCCCG
TTGTCAGGCAACGTGGCGTGGTGTGCACTGTGTTTGCTGACGCAACCCCCACTGGTTGGGGCATTGCCAC
CACCTGTCAGCTCCTTTCCGGGACTTTCGCTTTCCCCCTCCCTATTGCCACGGCGGAACTCATCGCCGCC
TGCCTTGCCCGCTGCTGGACAGGGGCTCGGCTGTTGGGCACTGACAATTCCGTGGTGTTGTCGGGGAAAT
CATCGTCCTTTCCTTGGCTGCTCGCCTGTGTTGCCACCTGGATTCTGCGCGGGACGTCCTTCTGCTACGT
CCCTTCGGCCCTCAATCCAGCGGACCTTCCTTCCCGCGGCCTGCTGCCGGCTCTGCGGCCTCTTCCGCGT
CTTCGCCTTCGCCCTCAGACGAGTCGGATCTCCCTTTGGGCCGCCTCCCCGCGTCGACTTTAAGACCAAT
GACTTACAAGGCAGCTGTAGATCTTAGCCACTTTTTAAAAGAAAAGGGGGGACTGGAAGGGCTAATTCAC
TCCCAACGAAGACAAGATCTGCTTTTTGCTTGTACTGGGTCTCTCTGGTTAGACCAGATCTGAGCCTGGG
AGCTCTCTGGCTAACTAGGGAACCCACTGCTTAAGCCTCAATAAAGCTTGCCTTGAGTGCTTCAAGTAGT
GTGTGCCCGTCTGTTGTGTGACTCTGGTAACTAGAGATCCCTCAGACCCTTTTAGTCAGTGTGGAAAATC
TCTAGCAGTACGTATAGTAGTTCATGTCATCTTATTATTCAGTATTTATAACTTGCAAAGAAATGAATAT
CAGAGAGTGAGAGGAACTTGTTTATTGCAGCTTATAATGGTTACAAATAAAGCAATAGCATCACAAATTT
CACAAATAAAGCATTTTTTTCACTGCATTCTAGTTGTGGTTTGTCCAAACTCATCAATGTATCTTATCAT
GTCTGGCTCTAGCTATCCCGCCCCTAACTCCGCCCATCCCGCCCCTAACTCCGCCCAGTTCCGCCCATTC
TCCGCCCCATGGCTGACTAATTTTTTTTATTTATGCAGAGGCCGAGGCCGCCTCGGCCTCTGAGCTATTC
CAGAAGTAGTGAGGAGGCTTTTTTGGAGGCCTAGGGACGTACCCAATTCGCCCTATAGTGAGTCGTATTA
CGCGCGCTCACTGGCCGTCGTTTTACAACGTCGTGACTGGGAAAACCCTGGCGTTACCCAACTTAATCGC
CTTGCAGCACATCCCCCTTTCGCCAGCTGGCGTAATAGCGAAGAGGCCCGCACCGATCGCCCTTCCCAAC
AGTTGCGCAGCCTGAATGGCGAATGGG
[124 nt withheld, positions 3668-3791]
C
[91 nt withheld, positions 3793-3883]
A
[49 nt withheld, positions 3885-3933]
CCTTTGACGTTGGAGTCCACGTTCTTT
[37 nt withheld, positions 3961-3997]
ACCCTATCTCGGTCTATTCTTTTGATTTATAAGGGATTTTGCCGATTTCGGCCTATTGGTTAAAAAATGA
GCTGATTTAACAAAAATTTAACGCGAATTTTAACAAAATATTAACGCTTACAATTTAGGTGGCACTTTTC
GGGGAAATGTGCGCGGAACCCCTATTTGTTTATTTTTCTAAATACATTCAAATATGTATCCGCTCATGAG
ACAATAACCCTGATAAATGCTTCAATAATATTGAAAAAGGAAGAGTATGAGTATTCAACATTTCCGTGTC
GCCCTTATTCCCTTTTTTGCGGCATTTTGCCTTCCTGTTTTTGCTCACCCAGAAACGCTGGTGAAAGTAA
AAGATGCTGAAGATCAGTTGGGTGCACGAGTGGGTTACATCGAACTGGATCTCAACAGCGGTAAGATCCT
TGAGAGTTTTCGCCCCGAAGAACGTTTTCCAATGATGAGCACTTTTAAAGTTCTGCTATGTGGCGCGGTA
TTATCCCGTATTGACGCCGGGCAAGAGCAACTCGGTCGCCGCATACACTATTCTCAGAATGACTTGGTTG
AGTACTCACCAGTCACAGAAAAGCATCTTACGGATGGCATGACAGTAAGAGAATTATGCAGTGCTGCCAT
AACCATGAGTGATAACACTGCGGCCAACTTACTTCTGACAACGATCGGAGGACCGAAGGAGCTAACCGCT
TTTTTGCACAACATGGGGGATCATGTAACTCGCCTTGATCGTTGGGAACCGGAGCTGAATGAAGCCATAC
CAAACGACGAGCGTGACACCACGATGCCTGTAGCAATGGCAACAACGTTGCGCAAACTATTAACTGGCGA
ACTACTTACTCTAGCTTCCCGGCAACAATTAATAGACTGGATGGAGGCGGATAAAGTTGCAGGACCACTT
CTGCGCTCGGCCCTTCCGGCTGGCTGGTTTATTGCTGATAAATCTGGAGCCGGTGAGCGTGGGTCTCGCG
GTATCATTGCAGCACTGGGGCCAGATGGTAAGCCCTCCCGTATCGTAGTTATCTACACGACGGGGAGTCA
GGCAACTATGGATGAACGAAATAGACAGATCGCTGAGATAGGTGCCTCACTGATTAAGCATTGGTAACTG
TCAGACCAAGTTTACTCATATATACTTTAGATTGATTTAAAACTTCATTTTTAATTTAAAAGGATCTAGG
TGAAGATCCTTTTTGATAATCTCATGACCAAAATCCCTTAACGTGAGTTTTCGTTCCACTGAGCGTCAGA
CCCCGTAGAAAAGATCAAAGGATCTTCTTGAGATCCTTTTTTTCTGCGCGTAATCTGCTGCTTGCAAACA
AAAAAACCACCGCTACCAGCGGTGGTTTGTTTGCCGGATCAAGAGCTACCAACTCTTTTTCCGAAGGTAA
CTGGCTTCAGCAGAGCGCAGATACCAAATACTGTTCTTCTAGTGTAGCCGTAGTTAGGCCACCACTTCAA
GAACTCTGTAGCACCGCCTACATACCTCGCTCTGCTAATCCTGTTACCAGTGGCTGCTGCCAGTGGCGAT
AAGTCGTGTCTTACCGGGTTGGACTCAAGACGATAGTTACCGGATAAGGCGCAGCGGTCGGGCTGAACGG
GGGGTTCGTGCACACAGCCCAGCTTGGAGCGAACGACCTACACCGAACTGAGATACCTACAGCGTGAGCT
ATGAGAAAGCGCCACGCTTCCCGAAGGGAGAAAGGCGGACAGGTATCCGGTAAGCGGCAGGGTCGGAACA
GGAGAGCGCACGAGGGAGCTTCCAGGGGGAAACGCCTGGTATCTTTATAGTCCTGTCGGGTTTCGCCACC
TCTGACTTGAGCGTCGATTTTTGTGATGCTCGTCAGGGGGGCGGAGCCTATGGAAAAACGCCAGCAACGC
GGCCTTTTTACGGTTCCTGGCCTTTTGCTGGCCTTTTGCTCACATGTTCTTTCCTGCGTTATCCCCTGAT
TCTGTGGATAACCGTATTACCGCCTTTGAGTGAGCTGATACCGCTCGCCGCAGCCGAACGACCGAGCGCA
GCGAGTCAGTGAGCGAGGAAGCGGAAGAGCGCCCAATACGCAAACCGCCTCTCCCCGCGCGTTGGCCGAT
TCATTAATGCAGCTGGCACGACAGGTTTCCCGACTGGAAAGCGGGCAGTGAGCGCAACGCAATTAATGTG
AGTTAGCTCACTCATTAGGCACCCCAGGCTTTACACTTTATGCTTCCGGCTCGTATGTTGTGTGGAATTG
TGAGCGGATAACAATTTCACACAGGAAACAGCTATGACCATGATTACGCCAAGCGCGCAATTAACCCTCA
CTAAAGGGAACAAAAGCTGGAGCTGCAAGCTTAATGTAGTCTTATGCAATACTCTTGTAGTCTTGCAACA
TGGTAACGATGAGTTAGCAACATGCCTTACAAGGAGAGAAAAAGCACCGTGCATGCCGATTGGTGGAAGT
AAGGTGGTACGATCGTGCCTTATTAGGAAGGCAACAGACGGGTCTGACATGGATTGGACGAACCACTGAA
TTGCCGCATTGCAGAGATATTGTATTTAAGTGCCTAGCTCGATACATAAACGGGTCTCTCTGGTTAGACC
AGATCTGAGCCTGGGAGCTCTCTGGCTAACTAGGGAACCCACTGCTTAAGCCTCAATAAAGCTTGCCTTG
AGTGCTTCAAGTAGTGTGTGCCCGTCTGTTGTGTGACTCTGGTAACTAGAGATCCCTCAGACCCTTTTAG
TCAGTGTGGAAAATCTCTAGCAGTGGCGCCCGAACAGGGACTTGAAAGCGAAAGGGAAACCAGAGGAGCT
CTCTCGACGCAGGACTCGGCTTGCTGAAGCGCGCACGGCAAGAGGCGAGGGGCGGCGACTGGTGAGTACG
CCAAAAATTTTGACTAGCGGAGGCTAGAAGGAGAGAGATGGGTGCGAGAGCGTCAGTATTAAGCGGGGGA
GAATTAGATCGCGATGGGAAAAAATTCGGTTAAGGCCAGGGGGAAAGAAAAAATATAAATTAAAACATAT
AGTATGGGCAAGCAGGGAGCTAGAACGATTCGCAGTTAATCCTGGCCTGTTAGAAACATCAGAAGGCTGT
AGACAAATACTGGGACAGCTACAACCATCCCTTCAGACAGGATCAGAAGAACTTAGATCATTATATAATA
CAGTAGCAACCCTCTATTGTGTGCATCAAAGGATAGAGATAAAAGACACCAAGGAAGCTTTAGACAAGAT
AGAGGAAGAGCAAAACAAAAGTAAGACCACCGCACAGCAAGCGGCCGCTGATCTTCAGACCTGGAGGAGG
AGATATGAGGGACAATTGGAGAAGTGAATTATATAAATATAAAGTAGTAAAAATTGAACCATTAGGAGTA
GCACCCACCAAGGCAAAGAGAAGAGTGGTGCAGAGAGAAAAAAGAGCAGTGGGAATAGGAGCTTTGTTCC
TTGGGTTCTTGGGAGCAGCAGGAAGCACTATGGGCGCAGCGTCAATGACGCTGACGGTACAGGCCAGACA
ATTATTGTCTGGTATAGTGCAGCAGCAGAACAATTTGCTGAGGGCTATTGAGGCGCAACAGCATCTGTTG
CAACTCACAGTCTGGGGCATCAAGCAGCTCCAGGCAAGAATCCTGGCTGTGGAAAGATACCTAAAGGATC
AACAGCTCCTGGGGATTTGGGGTTGCTCTGGAAAACTCATTTGCACCACTGCTGTGCCTTGGAATGCTAG
TTGGAGTAATAAATCTCTGGAACAGATTTGGAATCACACGACCTGGATGGAGTGGGACAGAGAAATTAAC
AATTACACAAGCTTAATACACTCCTTAATTGAAGAATCGCAAAACCAGCAAGAAAAGAATGAACAAGAAT
TATTGGAATTAGATAAATGGGCAAGTTTGTGGAATTGGTTTAACATAACAAATTGGCTGTGGTATATAAA
ATTATTCATAATGATAGTAGGAGGCTTGGTAGGTTTAAGAATAGTTTTTGCTGTACTTTCTATAGTGAAT
AGAGTTAGGCAGGGATATTCACCATTATCGTTTCAGACCCACCTCCCAACCCCGAGGGGACCCAGAGAGG
GCCTATTTCCCATGATTCCTTCATATTTGCATATACGATACAAGGCTGTTAGAGAGATAATTAGAATTAA
TTTGACTGTAAACACAAAGATATTAGTACAAAATACGTGACGTAGAAAGTAATAATTTCTTGGGTAGTTT
GCAGTTTTAAAATTATGTTTTAAAATGGACTATCATATGCTTACCGTAACTTGAAAGTATTTCGATTTCT
TGGCTTTATATATCTTGTGGAAAGGACGAAACACCGTGTGTCCTCCACGTCATGAA
