>Addgene plasmid #74986 | pXPR_BRD003 sgKEAP1-2 | addgene partial sequence | sequence record 147605 | WPRE-R 5'-CATAGCGTAAAAGGAGCAACA-3'
TCGACGTCGGCGGTGACGGTGAAGCCGAGCCGCTCGTAGAAGGGGAGGTTGCGGGGCGCGGAGGTCTCCA
GGAAGGCGGGCACCCCGGCGCGCTCGGCCGCCTCCACTCCGGGGAGCACGACGGCGCTGCCCAGACCCTT
GCCCTGGTGGTCGGGCGAGACTCCGACGGTGGCCAGGAACCACGCGGGCTCCTTGGGCCGGTGCGGCGCC
AGGAGGCCTTCCATCTGTTGCTGCGCGGCCAGCCGGGAACCGCTCAACTCGGCCATGCGCGGGCCGATCT
CGGCGAACACCGCCCCCGCTTCGACGCTCTCCGGCGTGGTCCAGACCGCCACGGCGGCGCCGTCGTCCGC
GACCCACACCTTGCCGATGTCGAGCCCGACGCGCGTGAGGAAGAGTTCTTGCAGCTCGGTGACCCGCTCG
ATGTGGCGGTCCGGATCGACGGTGTGGCGCGTGGCGGGGTAGTCGGCGAACGCGGCGGCGAGGGTGCGTA
CGGCCCTGGGGACGTCGTCGCGGGTGGCGAGGCGCACCGTG
