>Addgene plasmid #74986 | pXPR_BRD003 sgKEAP1-2 | addgene partial sequence | sequence record 147606 | hU6-F 5'-GAGGGCCTATTTCCCATGATT-3'
GTTAGAGAGATAATTAGAATTAATTTGACTGTAAACACAAAGATATTAGTACAAAATACGTGACGTAGAA
AGTAATAATTTCTTGGGTAGTTTGCAGTTTTAAAATTATGTTTTAAAATGGACTATCATATGCTTACCGT
AACTTGAAAGTATTTCGATTTCTTGGCTTTATATATCTTGTGGAAAGGACGAAACACCGTGTGTCCTCCA
CGTCATGAAGTTTTAGAGCTAGAAATAGCAAGTTAAAATAAGGCTAGTCCGTTATCAACTTGAAAAAGTG
GCACCGAGTCGGTGCTTTTTTAAGCTTGGCGTAACTAGATCTTGAGACAAATGGCAGTATTCATCCACAA
TTTTAAAAGAAAAGGGGGGATTGGGGGGTACAGTGCAGGGGAAAGAATAGTAGACATAATAGCAACAGAC
ATACAAACTAAAGAATTACAAAAACAAATTACAAAAATTCAAAATTTTCGGGTTTATTACAGGGACAGCA
GAGATCCACTTTGGCGCCGGCTCGAGGGGGCCCGGGTGCAAAGATGGATAAAGTTTTAAACAGAGAGGAA
TCTTTGCAGCTAATGGACCTTCTAGGTCTTGAAAGGAGTGGGAATTGGCTCCGGTGCCCGTCAGTGGGCA
GAGCGCACATCGCCCACAGTCCCCGAGAAGTTGGGGGGAGGGGTCGGCAATTGATCCGGTGCCTAGAGAA
G
